Addgene plasmid #196209: GB1-A11(2-196, G38R)-Strep
Purpose: Codon-optimized bacterial expression plasmid. Expresses GB1-His6-TEV-A11(2-196, G38R)-Strep.
Depositing lab: Lalit Deshmukh. Depositing organization: University of California, San Diego (UCSD). Publication: ALS Variants of Annexin A11's Proline-Rich Domain Impair Its S100A6-Mediated Fibril Dissolution. Shihora A, Elias RD, Hammond JA, Ghirlando R, Deshmukh L. ACS Chem Neurosci. 2023 Jul 11. doi: 10.1021/acschemneuro.3c00169. PubMed 37433222.
Backbone
  Vector backbone: pET-11a
  Backbone size w/o insert (bp): 5633
  Total vector size (bp): 6527
  Vector type: Bacterial Expression
Growth in bacteria
  Bacterial resistance: Ampicillin, 100 μg/mL
  Growth temperature: 37°C
  Growth strain: DH5alpha
  Copy number: Low Copy
Gene/Insert
  Gene/Insert name: Annexin A11
  Species: H. sapiens (human)
  Insert size (bp): 894
  Mutation: G38R
  Entrez Gene: ANXA11 (a.k.a. ALS23, ANX11, CAP-50, CAP50, IBMWMA)
  Tag / fusion protein: GB1-6xHis-TEV (N terminal on insert); Strep-II tag (C terminal on insert)
Terms and licenses: Academic/Nonprofit Terms; Industry Terms: Not Available to Industry
How to cite: GB1-A11(2-196, G38R)-Strep was a gift from Lalit Deshmukh (Addgene plasmid # 196209 ; http://n2t.net/addgene:196209 ; RRID:Addgene_196209)
