[The description below was written by a language model from this plasmid's Addgene catalogue record and pLannotate feature annotations shown in this document.]
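Description:
GB1-A11(2-196, G38R)-Strep is a bacterial expression plasmid built on the pET-11a backbone, about 6.5 kb in total, for producing a recombinant fragment of human annexin A11 (ANXA11) in E. coli. It replicates from a pBR322-type ColE1/pMB1 origin and retains the rop gene and bom region, consistent with its listing as low copy. Selection is by ampicillin through the β-lactamase (AmpR) gene. The tetracycline-resistance sequences annotated around the expression region are only fragments left over from the pBR322-derived backbone and are not a functional marker.

The codon-optimized insert sits in a standard pET expression cassette: a T7 promoter followed by a lac operator, the T7 gene 10 ribosome binding site and a downstream T7 terminator, with lacI carried on the plasmid. Transcription therefore needs a host that supplies T7 RNA polymerase, and it is repressed until induction with IPTG. The encoded fusion begins with GB1, the IgG-binding B1 domain of streptococcal protein G, commonly used to improve solubility and expression. A 6xHis tag for metal-affinity purification and a TEV protease site for removing the N-terminal tags come next. The feature table also annotates a thrombin recognition site just after GB1. These are followed by annexin A11 residues 2-196 and a C-terminal Strep-II tag. The short "SET1" hit after the insert is probably residual vector sequence rather than a designed tag.

The fragment carries the G38R substitution. The associated publication studies ALS-linked variants of annexin A11's proline-rich domain and their effect on S100A6-mediated fibril dissolution, so the plasmid is suited to purifying this mutant domain for in vitro biophysical work.
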