Features (pLannotate 1.2.2; 22 found; start..end, strand, type, name):
    364..503     -  misc_feature   bom: basis of mobility region from pBR322
    605..796     -  CDS            rop: Rop protein, which maintains plasmids at low copy number; rop
    813..1193    +  CDS            YPB1_ECOLX: Protein predicted: Swiss-Prot protein existence level 4. From Escherichia coli.
   1435..2059    -  CDS            TcR (fragment): tetracycline efflux protein; tet; confers resistance to tetracycline
   2074..2095    -  protein_bind   CAP binding site: CAP binding activates transcription in the presence of cAMP. E. coli catabolite activator protein
   2108..3190    -  CDS            lacI: lac repressor; lacI; The lac repressor binds to the lac operator to inhibit transcription in E. coli. This inhibition can be relieved by adding lactose or isopropyl-β-D-thiogalactopyranoside (IPTG).
   3191..3268    -  promoter       lacI promoter: lacI
   3276..3555    -  CDS            TcR (fragment): tetracycline efflux protein; tet; confers resistance to tetracycline
   3577..3595    +  promoter       T7 promoter: promoter for bacteriophage T7 RNA polymerase
   3596..3620    +  protein_bind   lac operator: The lac repressor binds to the lac operator to inhibit transcription in E. coli. This inhibition can be relieved by adding lactose or isopropyl-β-D-thiogalactopyranoside (IPTG). lac repressor encoded by lacI
   3635..3657    +  RBS            RBS: efficient ribosome binding site from bacteriophage T7 gene 10 (Olins and Rangwala, 1989)
   3671..3832    +  CDS            spg (fragment): SPG1_STRSG - Experimental evidence at protein level: Swiss-Prot protein existence level 1. Binds to the constant Fc region of IgG with high affinity. From Streptococcus sp. group G.
   3833..3850    +  CDS            thrombin site: thrombin recognition and cleavage site
   3902..3920    +  CDS            capTEV™ (fragment): composite tag for in vivo biotinylation, TEV protease cleavage, and 6xHis tagging
   3938..4522    +  CDS            ANXA11 (fragment): ANX11_HUMAN - Also known as ANX11. Experimental evidence at protein level: Swiss-Prot protein existence level 1. Binds specifically to calcyclin in a calcium-dependent manner (By similarity). Required for midbody formation and completion of the terminal phase of cytokinesis. From Homo sapiens (Human).
   4557..4606    +  CDS            SET1 (fragment): solubility-enhancement tag derived from T7 phage gene 10B
   4614..4661    +  terminator     T7 terminator: transcription terminator for bacteriophage T7 RNA polymerase
   4684..4788    -  CDS            TcR (fragment): tetracycline efflux protein; tet; confers resistance to tetracycline
   4836..4864    -  promoter       tet promoter: E. coli promoter for tetracycline efflux protein gene
   4977..5081    +  promoter       AmpR promoter: bla
   5082..5942    +  CDS            AmpR: β-lactamase; bla; confers resistance to ampicillin, carbenicillin, and related antibiotics
   6113..178     +  rep_origin     ori (across the origin): high-copy-number ColE1/pMB1/pBR322/pUC origin of replication
>Addgene plasmid #196209 | GB1-A11(2-196, G38R)-Strep | addgene full sequence | sequence record 389413 | Addgene NGS Result
TCCCGAAGGGAGAAAGGCGGACAGGTATCCGGTAAGCGGCAGGGTCGGAACAGGAGAGCGCACGAGGGAG
CTTCCAGGGGGAAACGCCTGGTATCTTTATAGTCCTGTCGGGTTTCGCCACCTCTGACTTGAGCGTCGAT
TTTTGTGATGCTCGTCAGGGGGGCGGAGCCTATGGAAAAACGCCAGCAACGCGGCCTTTTTACGGTTCCT
GGCCTTTTGCTGGCCTTTTGCTCACATGTTCTTTCCTGCGTTATCCCCTGATTCTGTGGATAACCGTATT
ACCGCCTTTGAGTGAGCTGATACCGCTCGCCGCAGCCGAACGACCGAGCGCAGCGAGTCAGTGAGCGAGG
AAGCGGAAGAGCGCCTGATGCGGTATTTTCTCCTTACGCATCTGTGCGGTATTTCACACCGCAATGGTGC
ACTCTCAGTACAATCTGCTCTGATGCCGCATAGTTAAGCCAGTATACACTCCGCTATCGCTACGTGACTG
GGTCATGGCTGCGCCCCGACACCCGCCAACACCCGCTGACGCGCCCTGACGGGCTTGTCTGCTCCCGGCA
TCCGCTTACAGACAAGCTGTGACCGTCTCCGGGAGCTGCATGTGTCAGAGGTTTTCACCGTCATCACCGA
AACGCGCGAGGCAGCTGCGGTAAAGCTCATCAGCGTGGTCGTGAAGCGATTCACAGATGTCTGCCTGTTC
ATCCGCGTCCAGCTCGTTGAGTTTCTCCAGAAGCGTTAATGTCTGGCTTCTGATAAAGCGGGCCATGTTA
AGGGCGGTTTTTTCCTGTTTGGTCACTGATGCCTCCGTGTAAGGGGGATTTCTGTTCATGGGGGTAATGA
TACCGATGAAACGAGAGAGGATGCTCACGATACGGGTTACTGATGATGAACATGCCCGGTTACTGGAACG
TTGTGAGGGTAAACAACTGGCGGTATGGATGCGGCGGGACCAGAGAAAAATCACTCAGGGTCAATGCCAG
CGCTTCGTTAATACAGATGTAGGTGTTCCACAGGGTAGCCAGCAGCATCCTGCGATGCAGATCCGGAACA
TAATGGTGCAGGGCGCTGACTTCCGCGTTTCCAGACTTTACGAAACACGGAAACCGAAGACCATTCATGT
TGTTGCTCAGGTCGCAGACGTTTTGCAGCAGCAGTCGCTTCACGTTCGCTCGCGTATCGGTGATTCATTC
TGCTAACCAGTAAGGCAACCCCGCCAGCCTAGCCGGGTCCTCAACGACAGGAGCACGATCATGCGCACCC
GTGGCCAGGACCCAACGCTGCCCGAGATGCGCCGCGTGCGGCTGCTGGAGATGGCGGACGCGATGGATAT
GTTCTGCCAAGGGTTGGTTTGCGCATTCACAGTTCTCCGCAAGAATTGATTGGCTCCAATTCTTGGAGTG
GTGAATCCGTTAGCGAGGTGCCGCCGGCTTCCATTCAGGTCGAGGTGGCCCGGCTCCATGCACCGCGACG
CAACGCGGGGAGGCAGACAAGGTATAGGGCGGCGCCTACAATCCATGCCAACCCGTTCCATGTGCTCGCC
GAGGCGGCATAAATCGCCGTGACGATCAGCGGTCCAATGATCGAAGTTAGGCTGGTAAGAGCCGCGAGCG
ATCCTTGAAGCTGTCCCTGATGGTCGTCATCTACCTGCCTGGACAGCATGGCCTGCAACGCGGGCATCCC
GATGCCGCCGGAAGCGAGAAGAATCATAATGGGGAAGGCCATCCAGCCTCGCGTCGCGAACGCCAGCAAG
ACGTAGCCCAGCGCGTCGGCCGCCATGCCGGCGATAATGGCCTGCTTCTCGCCGAAACGTTTGGTGGCGG
GACCAGTGACGAAGGCTTGAGCGAGGGCGTGCAAGATTCCGAATACCGCAAGCGACAGGCCGATCATCGT
CGCGCTCCAGCGAAAGCGGTCCTCGCCGAAAATGACCCAGAGCGCTGCCGGCACCTGTCCTACGAGTTGC
ATGATAAAGAAGACAGTCATAAGTGCGGCGACGATAGTCATGCCCCGCGCCCACCGGAAGGAGCTGACTG
GGTTGAAGGCTCTCAAGGGCATCGGTCGAGATCCCGGTGCCTAATGAGTGAGCTAACTTACATTAATTGC
GTTGCGCTCACTGCCCGCTTTCCAGTCGGGAAACCTGTCGTGCCAGCTGCATTAATGAATCGGCCAACGC
GCGGGGAGAGGCGGTTTGCGTATTGGGCGCCAGGGTGGTTTTTCTTTTCACCAGTGAGACGGGCAACAGC
TGATTGCCCTTCACCGCCTGGCCCTGAGAGAGTTGCAGCAAGCGGTCCACGCTGGTTTGCCCCAGCAGGC
GAAAATCCTGTTTGATGGTGGTTAACGGCGGGATATAACATGAGCTGTCTTCGGTATCGTCGTATCCCAC
TACCGAGATATCCGCACCAACGCGCAGCCCGGACTCGGTAATGGCGCGCATTGCGCCCAGCGCCATCTGA
TCGTTGGCAACCAGCATCGCAGTGGGAACGATGCCCTCATTCAGCATTTGCATGGTTTGTTGAAAACCGG
ACATGGCACTCCAGTCGCCTTCCCGTTCCGCTATCGGCTGAATTTGATTGCGAGTGAGATATTTATGCCA
GCCAGCCAGACGCAGACGCGCCGAGACAGAACTTAATGGGCCCGCTAACAGCGCGATTTGCTGGTGACCC
AATGCGACCAGATGCTCCACGCCCAGTCGCGTACCGTCTTCATGGGAGAAAATAATACTGTTGATGGGTG
TCTGGTCAGAGACATCAAGAAATAACGCCGGAACATTAGTGCAGGCAGCTTCCACAGCAATGGCATCCTG
GTCATCCAGCGGATAGTTAATGATCAGCCCACTGACGCGTTGCGCGAGAAGATTGTGCACCGCCGCTTTA
CAGGCTTCGACGCCGCTTCGTTCTACCATCGACACCACCACGCTGGCACCCAGTTGATCGGCGCGAGATT
TAATCGCCGCGACAATTTGCGACGGCGCGTGCAGGGCCAGACTGGAGGTGGCAACGCCAATCAGCAACGA
CTGTTTGCCCGCCAGTTGTTGTGCCACGCGGTTGGGAATGTAATTCAGCTCCGCCATCGCCGCTTCCACT
TTTTCCCGCGTTTTCGCAGAAACGTGGCTGGCCTGGTTCACCACGCGGGAAACGGTCTGATAAGAGACAC
CGGCATACTCTGCGACATCGTATAACGTTACTGGTTTCACATTCACCACCCTGAATTGACTCTCTTCCGG
GCGCTATCATGCCATACCGCGAAAGGTTTTGCGCCATTCGATGGTGTCCGGGATCTCGACGCTCTCCCTT
ATGCGACTCCTGCATTAGGAAGCAGCCCAGTAGTAGGTTGAGGCCGTTGAGCACCGCCGCCGCAAGGAAT
GGTGCATGCAAGGAGATGGCGCCCAACAGTCCCCCGGCCACGGGGCCTGCCACCATACCCACGCCGAAAC
AAGCGCTCATGAGCCCGAAGTGGCGAGCCCGATCTTCCCCATCGGTGATGTCGGCGATATAGGCGCCAGC
AACCGCACCTGTGGCGCCGGTGATGCCGGCCACGATGCGTCCGGCGTAGAGGATCGAGATCTCGATCCCG
CGAAATTAATACGACTCACTATAGGGGAATTGTGAGCGGATAACAATTCCCCTCTAGAAATAATTTTGTT
TAACTTTAAGAAGGAGATATACATATGCAGTATAAACTGGCGCTGAACGGCAAAACCCTGAAAGGCGAAA
CCACCACCGAAGCGGTGGATGCGGCGACCGCGGAAAAAGTGTTTAAACAGTATGCGAACGATAACGGCGT
GGATGGCGAATGGACCTATGATGATGCGACCAAAACCTTTACCGTGACCGAACTGGTGCCGCGCGGCAGC
ATTGAAGGCCGCATTCGCGAAAACCTGAAAGATAGCGGCCTGTTTCTGGAACATCATCATCATCATCATG
AAAACCTGTATTTCCAATCTTATCCGGGCTATCCGCCGCCACCGGGTGGGTATCCGCCGGCGGCACCGGG
CGGTGGTCCGTGGGGCGGTGCGGCGTATCCGCCGCCTCCGTCTATGCCGCCGATTAGACTGGATAACGTG
GCGACCTATGCGGGTCAGTTTAACCAAGATTATCTGAGCGGCATGGCGGCGAACATGAGCGGCACCTTTG
GCGGTGCAAACATGCCGAACTTGTACCCGGGCGCTCCGGGTGCGGGGTACCCGCCGGTACCACCTGGTGG
GTTTGGGCAGCCGCCGAGCGCGCAACAGCCTGTTCCGCCGTACGGGATGTACCCGCCGCCGGGCGGCAAC
CCACCGAGCCGCATGCCGTCATATCCACCGTACCCTGGGGCACCGGTCCCTGGTCAACCGATGCCACCGC
CTGGGCAACAACCGCCGGGTGCTTACCCGGGTCAGCCGCCTGTTACGTATCCTGGTCAGCCGCCGGTGCC
GCTCCCGGGTCAACAGCAACCGGTGCCATCATACCCGGGCTACCCGGGCAGCGGCACCGTAACTCCGGCG
GTGCCGCCGACGCAGTTCGGCAGCAGAGGCACCATCACCGACTGGAGCCATCCGCAGTTTGAAAAATAAG
GATCCGGCTGCTAACAAAGCCCGAAAGGAAGCTGAGTTGGCTGCTGCCACCGCTGAGCAATAACTAGCAT
AACCCCTTGGGGCCTCTAAACGGGTCTTGAGGGGTTTTTTGCTGAAAGGAGGAACTATATCCGGATATCC
CGCAAGAGGCCCGGCAGTACCGGCATAACCAAGCCTATGCCTACAGCATCCAGGGTGACGGTGCCGAGGA
TGACGATGAGCGCATTGTTAGATTTCATACACGGTGCCTGACTGCGTTAGCAATTTAACTGTGATAAACT
ACCGCATTAAAGCTTATCGATGATAAGCTGTCAAACATGAGAATTCTTGAAGACGAAAGGGCCTCGTGAT
ACGCCTATTTTTATAGGTTAATGTCATGATAATAATGGTTTCTTAGACGTCAGGTGGCACTTTTCGGGGA
AATGTGCGCGGAACCCCTATTTGTTTATTTTTCTAAATACATTCAAATATGTATCCGCTCATGAGACAAT
AACCCTGATAAATGCTTCAATAATATTGAAAAAGGAAGAGTATGAGTATTCAACATTTCCGTGTCGCCCT
TATTCCCTTTTTTGCGGCATTTTGCCTTCCTGTTTTTGCTCACCCAGAAACGCTGGTGAAAGTAAAAGAT
GCTGAAGATCAGTTGGGTGCACGAGTGGGTTACATCGAACTGGATCTCAACAGCGGTAAGATCCTTGAGA
GTTTTCGCCCCGAAGAACGTTTTCCAATGATGAGCACTTTTAAAGTTCTGCTATGTGGCGCGGTATTATC
CCGTGTTGACGCCGGGCAAGAGCAACTCGGTCGCCGCATACACTATTCTCAGAATGACTTGGTTGAGTAC
TCACCAGTCACAGAAAAGCATCTTACGGATGGCATGACAGTAAGAGAATTATGCAGTGCTGCCATAACCA
TGAGTGATAACACTGCGGCCAACTTACTTCTGACAACGATCGGAGGACCGAAGGAGCTAACCGCTTTTTT
GCACAACATGGGGGATCATGTAACTCGCCTTGATCGTTGGGAACCGGAGCTGAATGAAGCCATACCAAAC
GACGAGCGTGACACCACGATGCCTGCAGCAATGGCAACAACGTTGCGCAAACTATTAACTGGCGAACTAC
TTACTCTAGCTTCCCGGCAACAATTAATAGACTGGATGGAGGCGGATAAAGTTGCAGGACCACTTCTGCG
CTCGGCCCTTCCGGCTGGCTGGTTTATTGCTGATAAATCTGGAGCCGGTGAGCGTGGGTCTCGCGGTATC
ATTGCAGCACTGGGGCCAGATGGTAAGCCCTCCCGTATCGTAGTTATCTACACGACGGGGAGTCAGGCAA
CTATGGATGAACGAAATAGACAGATCGCTGAGATAGGTGCCTCACTGATTAAGCATTGGTAACTGTCAGA
CCAAGTTTACTCATATATACTTTAGATTGATTTAAAACTTCATTTTTAATTTAAAAGGATCTAGGTGAAG
ATCCTTTTTGATAATCTCATGACCAAAATCCCTTAACGTGAGTTTTCGTTCCACTGAGCGTCAGACCCCG
TAGAAAAGATCAAAGGATCTTCTTGAGATCCTTTTTTTCTGCGCGTAATCTGCTGCTTGCAAACAAAAAA
ACCACCGCTACCAGCGGTGGTTTGTTTGCCGGATCAAGAGCTACCAACTCTTTTTCCGAAGGTAACTGGC
TTCAGCAGAGCGCAGATACCAAATACTGTCCTTCTAGTGTAGCCGTAGTTAGGCCACCACTTCAAGAACT
CTGTAGCACCGCCTACATACCTCGCTCTGCTAATCCTGTTACCAGTGGCTGCTGCCAGTGGCGATAAGTC
GTGTCTTACCGGGTTGGACTCAAGACGATAGTTACCGGATAAGGCGCAGCGGTCGGGCTGAACGGGGGGT
TCGTGCACACAGCCCAGCTTGGAGCGAACGACCTACACCGAACTGAGATACCTACAGCGTGAGCTATGAG
AAAGCGCCACGCT
