>Addgene plasmid #196209 | GB1-A11(2-196, G38R)-Strep | depositor partial sequence | sequence record 380574 | Insert
CATATGCAGTATAAACTGGCGCTGAACGGCAAAACCCTGAAAGGCGAAACCACCACCGAAGCGGTGGATG
CGGCGACCGCGGAAAAAGTGTTTAAACAGTATGCGAACGATAACGGCGTGGATGGCGAATGGACCTATGA
TGATGCGACCAAAACCTTTACCGTGACCGAACTGGTGCCGCGCGGCAGCATTGAAGGCCGCATTCGCGAA
AACCTGAAAGATAGCGGCCTGTTTCTGGAACATCATCATCATCATCATGAAAACCTGTATTTCCAATCTT
ATCCGGGCTATCCGCCGCCACCGGGTGGGTATCCGCCGGCGGCACCGGGCGGTGGTCCGTGGGGCGGTGC
GGCGTATCCGCCGCCTCCGTCTATGCCGCCGATTAGACTGGATAACGTGGCGACCTATGCGGGTCAGTTT
AACCAAGATTATCTGAGCGGCATGGCGGCGAACATGAGCGGCACCTTTGGCGGTGCAAACATGCCGAACT
TGTACCCGGGCGCTCCGGGTGCGGGGTACCCGCCGGTACCACCTGGTGGGTTTGGGCAGCCGCCGAGCGC
GCAACAGCCTGTTCCGCCGTACGGGATGTACCCGCCGCCGGGCGGCAACCCACCGAGCCGCATGCCGTCA
TATCCACCGTACCCTGGGGCACCGGTCCCTGGTCAACCGATGCCACCGCCTGGGCAACAACCGCCGGGTG
CTTACCCGGGTCAGCCGCCTGTTACGTATCCTGGTCAGCCGCCGGTGCCGCTCCCGGGTCAACAGCAACC
GGTGCCATCATACCCGGGCTACCCGGGCAGCGGCACCGTAACTCCGGCGGTGCCGCCGACGCAGTTCGGC
AGCAGAGGCACCATCACCGACTGGAGCCATCCGCAGTTTGAAAAATAAGGATCC
